>Addgene plasmid #77070 | SLK gRNA (BRDN0001145408) | addgene full sequence | sequence record 187058 | Addgene Assembled Sequence
CCCGGGTGCAAAGATGGATAAAGTTTTAAACAGAGAGGAATCTTTGCAGCTAATGGACCTTCTAGGTCTT
GAAAGGAGTGGGAATTGGCTCCGGTGCCCGTCAGTGGGCAGAGCGCACATCGCCCACAGTCCCCGAGAAG
TTGGGGGGAGGGGTCGGCAATTGATCCGGTGCCTAGAGAAGGTGGCGCGGGGTAAACTGGGAAAGTGATG
TCGTGTACTGGCTCCGCCTTTTTCCCGAGGGTGGGGGAGAACCGTATATAAGTGCAGTAGTCGCCGTGAA
CGTTCTTTTTCGCAACGGGTTTGCCGCCAGAACACAGGTAAGTGCCGTGTGTGGTTCCCGCGGGCCTGGC
CTCTTTACGGGTTATGGCCCTTGCGTGCCTTGAATTACTTCCACCTGGCTGCAGTACGTGATTCTTGATC
CCGAGCTTCGGGTTGGAAGTGGGTGGGAGAGTTCGAGGCCTTGCGCTTAAGGAGCCCCTTCGCCTCGTGC
TTGAGTTGAGGCCTGGCCTGGGCGCTGGGGCCGCCGCGTGCGAATCTGGTGGCACCTTCGCGCCTGTCTC
GCTGCTTTCGATAAGTCTCTAGCCATTTAAAATTTTTGATGACCTGCTGCGACGCTTTTTTTCTGGCAAG
ATAGTCTTGTAAATGCGGGCCAAGATCTGCACACTGGTATTTCGGTTTTTGGGGCCGCGGGCGGCGACGG
GGCCCGTGCGTCCCAGCGCACATGTTCGGCGAGGCGGGGCCTGCGAGCGCGGCCACCGAGAATCGGACGG
GGGTAGTCTCAAGCTGGCCGGCCTGCTCTGGTGCCTGGCCTCGCGCCGCCGTGTATCGCCCCGCCCTGGG
CGGCAAGGCTGGCCCGGTCGGCACCAGTTGCGTGAGCGGAAAGATGGCCGCTTCCCGGCCCTGCTGCAGG
GAGCTCAAAATGGAGGACGCGGCGCTCGGGAGAGCGGGCGGGTGAGTCACCCACACAAAGGAAAAGGGCC
TTTCCGTCCTCAGCCGTCGCTTCATGTGACTCCACGGAGTACCGGGCGCCGTCCAGGCACCTCGATTAGT
TCTCGAGCTTTTGGAGTACGTCGTCTTTAGGTTGGGGGGAGGGGTTTTATGCGATGGAGTTTCCCCACAC
TGAGTGGGTGGAGACTGAAGTTAGGCCAGCTTGGCACTTGATGTAATTCTCCTTGGAATTTGCCCTTTTT
GAGTTTGGATCTTGGTTCATTCTCAAGCCTCAGACAGTGGTTCAAAGTTTTTTTCTTCCATTTCAGGTGT
CGTGACGTACGGCCACCATGACCGAGTACAAGCCCACGGTGCGCCTCGCCACCCGCGACGACGTCCCCAG
GGCCGTACGCACCCTCGCCGCCGCGTTCGCCGACTACCCCGCCACGCGCCACACCGTCGATCCGGACCGC
CACATCGAGCGGGTCACCGAGCTGCAAGAACTCTTCCTCACGCGCGTCGGGCTCGACATCGGCAAGGTGT
GGGTCGCGGACGACGGCGCCGCCGTGGCGGTCTGGACCACGCCGGAGAGCGTCGAAGCGGGGGCGGTGTT
CGCCGAGATCGGCCCGCGCATGGCCGAGTTGAGCGGTTCCCGGCTGGCCGCGCAGCAACAGATGGAAGGC
CTCCTGGCGCCGCACCGGCCCAAGGAGCCCGCGTGGTTCCTGGCCACCGTCGGAGTCTCGCCCGACCACC
AGGGCAAGGGTCTGGGCAGCGCCGTCGTGCTCCCCGGAGTGGAGGCGGCCGAGCGCGCCGGGGTGCCCGC
CTTCCTGGAGACCTCCGCGCCCCGCAACCTCCCCTTCTACGAGCGGCTCGGCTTCACCGTCACCGCCGAC
GTCGAGGTGCCCGAAGGACCGCGCACCTGGTGCATGACCCGCAAGCCCGGTGCCTGAACGCGTTAAGTCG
ACAATCAACCTCTGGATTACAAAATTTGTGAAAGATTGACTGGTATTCTTAACTATGTTGCTCCTTTTAC
GCTATGTGGATACGCTGCTTTAATGCCTTTGTATCATGCTATTGCTTCCCGTATGGCTTTCATTTTCTCC
TCCTTGTATAAATCCTGGTTGCTGTCTCTTTATGAGGAGTTGTGGCCCGTTGTCAGGCAACGTGGCGTGG
TGTGCACTGTGTTTGCTGACGCAACCCCCACTGGTTGGGGCATTGCCACCACCTGTCAGCTCCTTTCCGG
GACTTTCGCTTTCCCCCTCCCTATTGCCACGGCGGAACTCATCGCCGCCTGCCTTGCCCGCTGCTGGACA
GGGGCTCGGCTGTTGGGCACTGACAATTCCGTGGTGTTGTCGGGGAAATCATCGTCCTTTCCTTGGCTGC
TCGCCTGTGTTGCCACCTGGATTCTGCGCGGGACGTCCTTCTGCTACGTCCCTTCGGCCCTCAATCCAGC
GGACCTTCCTTCCCGCGGCCTGCTGCCGGCTCTGCGGCCTCTTCCGCGTCTTCGCCTTCGCCCTCAGACG
AGTCGGATCTCCCTTTGGGCCGCCTCCCCGCGTCGACTTTAAGACCAATGACTTACAAGGCAGCTGTAGA
TCTTAGCCACTTTTTAAAAGAAAAGGGGGGACTGGAAGGGCTAATTCACTCCCAACGAAGACAAGATCTG
CTTTTTGCTTGTACTGGGTCTCTCTGGTTAGACCAGATCTGAGCCTGGGAGCTCTCTGGCTAACTAGGGA
ACCCACTGCTTAAGCCTCAATAAAGCTTGCCTTGAGTGCTTCAAGTAGTGTGTGCCCGTCTGTTGTGTGA
CTCTGGTAACTAGAGATCCCTCAGACCCTTTTAGTCAGTGTGGAAAATCTCTAGCAGTACGTATAGTAGT
TCATGTCATCTTATTATTCAGTATTTATAACTTGCAAAGAAATGAATATCAGAGAGTGAGAGGAACTTGT
TTATTGCAGCTTATAATGGTTACAAATAAAGCAATAGCATCACAAATTTCACAAATAAAGCATTTTTTTC
ACTGCATTCTAGTTGTGGTTTGTCCAAACTCATCAATGTATCTTATCATGTCTGGCTCTAGCTATCCCGC
CCCTAACTCCGCCCATCCCGCCCCTAACTCCGCCCAGTTCCGCCCATTCTCCGCCCCATGGCTGACTAAT
TTTTTTTATTTATGCAGAGGCCGAGGCCGCCTCGGCCTCTGAGCTATTCCAGAAGTAGTGAGGAGGCTTT
TTTGGAGGCCTAGGGACGTACCCAATTCGCCCTATAGTGAGTCGTATTACGCGCGCTCACTGGCCGTCGT
TTTACAACGTCGTGACTGGGAAAACCCTGGCGTTACCCAACTTAATCGCCTTGCAGCACATCCCCCTTTC
GCCAGCTGGCGTAATAGCGAAGAGGCCCGCACCGATCGCCCTTCCCAACAGTTGCGCAGCCTGAATGGCG
AATGGG
[124 nt withheld, positions 3367-3490]
C
[91 nt withheld, positions 3492-3582]
A
[49 nt withheld, positions 3584-3632]
CCTTTGACGTTGGAGTCCACGTTCTTT
[37 nt withheld, positions 3660-3696]
ACCCTATCTCGGTCTATTCTTTTGATTTATAAGGGATTTTGCCGATTTCGGCCTATTGGTTAAAAAATGA
GCTGATTTAACAAAAATTTAACGCGAATTTTAACAAAATATTAACGCTTACAATTTAGGTGGCACTTTTC
GGGGAAATGTGCGCGGAACCCCTATTTGTTTATTTTTCTAAATACATTCAAATATGTATCCGCTCATGAG
ACAATAACCCTGATAAATGCTTCAATAATATTGAAAAAGGAAGAGTATGAGTATTCAACATTTCCGTGTC
GCCCTTATTCCCTTTTTTGCGGCATTTTGCCTTCCTGTTTTTGCTCACCCAGAAACGCTGGTGAAAGTAA
AAGATGCTGAAGATCAGTTGGGTGCACGAGTGGGTTACATCGAACTGGATCTCAACAGCGGTAAGATCCT
TGAGAGTTTTCGCCCCGAAGAACGTTTTCCAATGATGAGCACTTTTAAAGTTCTGCTATGTGGCGCGGTA
TTATCCCGTATTGACGCCGGGCAAGAGCAACTCGGTCGCCGCATACACTATTCTCAGAATGACTTGGTTG
AGTACTCACCAGTCACAGAAAAGCATCTTACGGATGGCATGACAGTAAGAGAATTATGCAGTGCTGCCAT
AACCATGAGTGATAACACTGCGGCCAACTTACTTCTGACAACGATCGGAGGACCGAAGGAGCTAACCGCT
TTTTTGCACAACATGGGGGATCATGTAACTCGCCTTGATCGTTGGGAACCGGAGCTGAATGAAGCCATAC
CAAACGACGAGCGTGACACCACGATGCCTGTAGCAATGGCAACAACGTTGCGCAAACTATTAACTGGCGA
ACTACTTACTCTAGCTTCCCGGCAACAATTAATAGACTGGATGGAGGCGGATAAAGTTGCAGGACCACTT
CTGCGCTCGGCCCTTCCGGCTGGCTGGTTTATTGCTGATAAATCTGGAGCCGGTGAGCGTGGGTCTCGCG
GTATCATTGCAGCACTGGGGCCAGATGGTAAGCCCTCCCGTATCGTAGTTATCTACACGACGGGGAGTCA
GGCAACTATGGATGAACGAAATAGACAGATCGCTGAGATAGGTGCCTCACTGATTAAGCATTGGTAACTG
TCAGACCAAGTTTACTCATATATACTTTAGATTGATTTAAAACTTCATTTTTAATTTAAAAGGATCTAGG
TGAAGATCCTTTTTGATAATCTCATGACCAAAATCCCTTAACGTGAGTTTTCGTTCCACTGAGCGTCAGA
CCCCGTAGAAAAGATCAAAGGATCTTCTTGAGATCCTTTTTTTCTGCGCGTAATCTGCTGCTTGCAAACA
AAAAAACCACCGCTACCAGCGGTGGTTTGTTTGCCGGATCAAGAGCTACCAACTCTTTTTCCGAAGGTAA
CTGGCTTCAGCAGAGCGCAGATACCAAATACTGTTCTTCTAGTGTAGCCGTAGTTAGGCCACCACTTCAA
GAACTCTGTAGCACCGCCTACATACCTCGCTCTGCTAATCCTGTTACCAGTGGCTGCTGCCAGTGGCGAT
AAGTCGTGTCTTACCGGGTTGGACTCAAGACGATAGTTACCGGATAAGGCGCAGCGGTCGGGCTGAACGG
GGGGTTCGTGCACACAGCCCAGCTTGGAGCGAACGACCTACACCGAACTGAGATACCTACAGCGTGAGCT
ATGAGAAAGCGCCACGCTTCCCGAAGGGAGAAAGGCGGACAGGTATCCGGTAAGCGGCAGGGTCGGAACA
GGAGAGCGCACGAGGGAGCTTCCAGGGGGAAACGCCTGGTATCTTTATAGTCCTGTCGGGTTTCGCCACC
TCTGACTTGAGCGTCGATTTTTGTGATGCTCGTCAGGGGGGCGGAGCCTATGGAAAAACGCCAGCAACGC
GGCCTTTTTACGGTTCCTGGCCTTTTGCTGGCCTTTTGCTCACATGTTCTTTCCTGCGTTATCCCCTGAT
TCTGTGGATAACCGTATTACCGCCTTTGAGTGAGCTGATACCGCTCGCCGCAGCCGAACGACCGAGCGCA
GCGAGTCAGTGAGCGAGGAAGCGGAAGAGCGCCCAATACGCAAACCGCCTCTCCCCGCGCGTTGGCCGAT
TCATTAATGCAGCTGGCACGACAGGTTTCCCGACTGGAAAGCGGGCAGTGAGCGCAACGCAATTAATGTG
AGTTAGCTCACTCATTAGGCACCCCAGGCTTTACACTTTATGCTTCCGGCTCGTATGTTGTGTGGAATTG
TGAGCGGATAACAATTTCACACAGGAAACAGCTATGACCATGATTACGCCAAGCGCGCAATTAACCCTCA
CTAAAGGGAACAAAAGCTGGAGCTGCAAGCTTAATGTAGTCTTATGCAATACTCTTGTAGTCTTGCAACA
TGGTAACGATGAGTTAGCAACATGCCTTACAAGGAGAGAAAAAGCACCGTGCATGCCGATTGGTGGAAGT
AAGGTGGTACGATCGTGCCTTATTAGGAAGGCAACAGACGGGTCTGACATGGATTGGACGAACCACTGAA
TTGCCGCATTGCAGAGATATTGTATTTAAGTGCCTAGCTCGATACATAAACGGGTCTCTCTGGTTAGACC
AGATCTGAGCCTGGGAGCTCTCTGGCTAACTAGGGAACCCACTGCTTAAGCCTCAATAAAGCTTGCCTTG
AGTGCTTCAAGTAGTGTGTGCCCGTCTGTTGTGTGACTCTGGTAACTAGAGATCCCTCAGACCCTTTTAG
TCAGTGTGGAAAATCTCTAGCAGTGGCGCCCGAACAGGGACTTGAAAGCGAAAGGGAAACCAGAGGAGCT
CTCTCGACGCAGGACTCGGCTTGCTGAAGCGCGCACGGCAAGAGGCGAGGGGCGGCGACTGGTGAGTACG
CCAAAAATTTTGACTAGCGGAGGCTAGAAGGAGAGAGATGGGTGCGAGAGCGTCAGTATTAAGCGGGGGA
GAATTAGATCGCGATGGGAAAAAATTCGGTTAAGGCCAGGGGGAAAGAAAAAATATAAATTAAAACATAT
AGTATGGGCAAGCAGGGAGCTAGAACGATTCGCAGTTAATCCTGGCCTGTTAGAAACATCAGAAGGCTGT
AGACAAATACTGGGACAGCTACAACCATCCCTTCAGACAGGATCAGAAGAACTTAGATCATTATATAATA
CAGTAGCAACCCTCTATTGTGTGCATCAAAGGATAGAGATAAAAGACACCAAGGAAGCTTTAGACAAGAT
AGAGGAAGAGCAAAACAAAAGTAAGACCACCGCACAGCAAGCGGCCGCTGATCTTCAGACCTGGAGGAGG
AGATATGAGGGACAATTGGAGAAGTGAATTATATAAATATAAAGTAGTAAAAATTGAACCATTAGGAGTA
GCACCCACCAAGGCAAAGAGAAGAGTGGTGCAGAGAGAAAAAAGAGCAGTGGGAATAGGAGCTTTGTTCC
TTGGGTTCTTGGGAGCAGCAGGAAGCACTATGGGCGCAGCGTCAATGACGCTGACGGTACAGGCCAGACA
ATTATTGTCTGGTATAGTGCAGCAGCAGAACAATTTGCTGAGGGCTATTGAGGCGCAACAGCATCTGTTG
CAACTCACAGTCTGGGGCATCAAGCAGCTCCAGGCAAGAATCCTGGCTGTGGAAAGATACCTAAAGGATC
AACAGCTCCTGGGGATTTGGGGTTGCTCTGGAAAACTCATTTGCACCACTGCTGTGCCTTGGAATGCTAG
TTGGAGTAATAAATCTCTGGAACAGATTTGGAATCACACGACCTGGATGGAGTGGGACAGAGAAATTAAC
AATTACACAAGCTTAATACACTCCTTAATTGAAGAATCGCAAAACCAGCAAGAAAAGAATGAACAAGAAT
TATTGGAATTAGATAAATGGGCAAGTTTGTGGAATTGGTTTAACATAACAAATTGGCTGTGGTATATAAA
ATTATTCATAATGATAGTAGGAGGCTTGGTAGGTTTAAGAATAGTTTTTGCTGTACTTTCTATAGTGAAT
AGAGTTAGGCAGGGATATTCACCATTATCGTTTCAGACCCACCTCCCAACCCCGAGGGGACCCAGAGAGG
GCCTATTTCCCATGATTCCTTCATATTTGCATATACGATACAAGGCTGTTAGAGAGATAATTAGAATTAA
TTTGACTGTAAACACAAAGATATTAGTACAAAATACGTGACGTAGAAAGTAATAATTTCTTGGGTAGTTT
GCAGTTTTAAAATTATGTTTTAAAATGGACTATCATATGCTTACCGTAACTTGAAAGTATTTCGATTTCT
TGGCTTTATATATCTTGTGGAAAGGACGAAACACCGGAGTATCAGCTAAAAACACGGTTTTAGAGCTAGA
AATAGCAAGTTAAAATAAGGCTAGTCCGTTATCAACTTGAAAAAGTGGCACCGAGTCGGTGCTTTTTTAA
GCTTGGCGTAACTAGATCTTGAGACAAATGGCAGTATTCATCCACAATTTTAAAAGAAAAGGGGGGATTG
GGGGGTACAGTGCAGGGGAAAGAATAGTAGACATAATAGCAACAGACATACAAACTAAAGAATTACAAAA
ACAAATTACAAAAATTCAAAATTTTCGGGTTTATTACAGGGACAGCAGAGATCCACTTTGGCGCCGGCTC
GAGGGGG
Features (pLannotate 1.2.2; 29 found; start..end, strand, type, name):
     14..80      +  CDS            small t antigen (fragment): SV40 (simian virus 40) small t antigen
    106..317     +  promoter       EF-1α core promoter: core promoter for human elongation factor EF-1α
    318..1256    +  intron         EF-1α intron A: intron upstream of the start codon of human EF-1α
   1278..1877    +  CDS            PuroR (fragment): puromycin N-acetyltransferase; pac from Streptomyces; confers resistance to puromycin
   1893..2481    +  misc_feature   WPRE: woodchuck hepatitis virus posttranscriptional regulatory element
   2532..2551    +  misc_feature   cPPT/CTS (fragment): central polypurine tract and central termination sequence of HIV-1
   2553..2786    +  LTR            3' LTR (ΔU3): self-inactivating 3' long terminal repeat (LTR) from HIV-1
   2864..2985    +  polyA_signal   SV40 poly(A) signal: SV40 polyadenylation signal
   3025..3160    +  rep_origin     SV40 ori: SV40 origin of replication
   3181..3199    -  promoter       T7 promoter: promoter for bacteriophage T7 RNA polymerase
   3207..3362    +  CDS            lacZα (fragment): LacZα fragment of β-galactosidase; lacZ fragment
   3367..3795    +  rep_origin     f1 ori (sequence partly withheld): f1 bacteriophage origin of replication; arrow indicates direction of (+) strand synthesis
   3848..3952    +  promoter       AmpR promoter: bla
   3953..4813    +  CDS            AmpR: β-lactamase; bla; confers resistance to ampicillin, carbenicillin, and related antibiotics
   4984..5572    +  rep_origin     ori: high-copy-number ColE1/pMB1/pBR322/pUC origin of replication
   5755..5847    +  CDS            lacI (fragment): lac repressor; lacI; The lac repressor binds to the lac operator to inhibit transcription in E. coli. This inhibition can be relieved by adding lactose or isopropyl-β-D-thiogalactopyranoside (IPTG).
   5860..5881    +  protein_bind   CAP binding site: CAP binding activates transcription in the presence of cAMP. E. coli catabolite activator protein
   5896..5926    +  promoter       lac promoter: promoter for the E. coli lac operon
   5934..5950    +  protein_bind   lac operator: The lac repressor binds to the lac operator to inhibit transcription in E. coli. This inhibition can be relieved by adding lactose or isopropyl-β-D-thiogalactopyranoside (IPTG). lac repressor encoded by lacI
   5995..6013    +  promoter       T3 promoter: promoter for bacteriophage T3 RNA polymerase
   6041..6267    +  promoter       RSV promoter: Rous sarcoma virus enhancer/promoter
   6268..6448    +  LTR            5' LTR (truncated): truncated 5' long terminal repeat (LTR) from HIV-1
   6495..6620    +  misc_feature   HIV-1 Ψ: packaging signal of human immunodeficiency virus type 1
   6604..6967    +  CDS            HIV-1 gag (fragment): gag protein from human immunodeficiency virus 1; gag
   7113..7346    +  misc_feature   RRE: The Rev response element (RRE) of HIV-1 allows for Rev-dependent mRNA export from the nucleus to the cytoplasm.
   7723..7749    +  CDS            Rev (fragment): human immunodeficiency virus 1 (HIV-1) Rev protein; rev; enhances nuclear export of unspliced and incompletely spliced viral mRNAs
   7753..7993    +  promoter       U6 promoter: RNA polymerase III promoter for human U6 snRNA
   8023..8098    +  misc_RNA       gRNA scaffold: guide RNA scaffold for the Streptococcus pyogenes CRISPR/Cas9 system
   8154..8271    +  misc_feature   cPPT/CTS: central polypurine tract and central termination sequence of HIV-1
