[The description below was written by a language model from this plasmid's Addgene catalogue record and pLannotate feature annotations shown in this document.]
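Description:
SLK gRNA (BRDN0001145408) is a third-generation lentiviral guide RNA plasmid built on the lentiGuide-Puro backbone and designed to direct Streptococcus pyogenes Cas9 to the human SLK gene, which encodes a kinase also known as LOSK or STK2. It is propagated in E. coli as a high-copy plasmid through a ColE1/pUC-type origin with ampicillin selection (AmpR under its own bla promoter). The backbone also carries an f1 origin, lac regulatory remnants, T3/T7 promoters and an SV40 origin and poly(A) signal.

The lentiviral transfer cassette begins with an RSV promoter fused to a truncated HIV-1 5' LTR, which drives Tat-independent production of genomic RNA in packaging cells. This is followed by the Ψ packaging signal with a partial gag sequence and the Rev response element for nuclear export. Within the proviral region, a human U6 RNA polymerase III promoter transcribes the SLK-specific 20-nt spacer joined to the S. pyogenes gRNA scaffold. A cPPT/CTS element, which aids nuclear import of the viral genome, lies downstream. A separate EF-1α core promoter with intron A expresses puromycin N-acetyltransferase so that transduced mammalian cells can be selected. WPRE enhances transcript expression, and the ΔU3 self-inactivating 3' LTR disables LTR promoter activity after integration.

The plasmid does not encode Cas9, so it must be used with a separate Cas9 vector or in cells that already express the nuclease. It belongs to a human kinome gRNA collection and is suited to knocking out SLK, either individually or alongside other guides from that set.
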