Addgene plasmid #77070: SLK gRNA (BRDN0001145408)
Purpose: 3rd generation lentiviral gRNA plasmid targeting human SLK
Depositing lab: John Doench & David Root. Depositing organization: Broad Institute. Publication: Optimized sgRNA design to maximize activity and minimize off-target effects of CRISPR-Cas9. Doench JG, Fusi N, Sullender M, Hegde M, Vaimberg EW, Donovan KF, Smith I, Tothova Z, Wilen C, Orchard R, Virgin HW, Listgarten J, Root DE. Nat Biotechnol. 2016 Jan 18. doi: 10.1038/nbt.3437. PubMed 26780180.
Backbone
  Vector backbone: lentiGuide-Puro
  Backbone manufacturer: Zhang Lab (Addgene plasmid # 52963)
  Vector type: Mammalian Expression, Lentiviral, CRISPR
  Selectable markers: Puromycin
Growth in bacteria
  Bacterial resistance: Ampicillin, 100 μg/mL
  Growth temperature: 37°C
  Growth strain: DH5alpha
  Copy number: High Copy
Gene/Insert
  Gene/Insert name: SLK (alt names: SLK; NM_001304743.1)
  gRNA/shRNA sequence: GAGTATCAGCTAAAAACACG
  Species: H. sapiens (human)
  Entrez Gene: SLK (a.k.a. LOSK, STK2, bA16H23.1, se20-9)
  Promoter: hU6
  Cloning method: Unknown
  Sequencing primers: 5′ U6-F; 3′ pS2-R
Terms and licenses: Academic/Nonprofit Terms; Industry Terms: Not Available to Industry
Depositor comments: The gRNA was designed to target the following Genbank reference sequence(s): NM_001304743.1,NM_014720.3. Note that this plasmid does NOT contain Cas9. It should be used in conjunction with lentiCas9-Blast (Addgene #52962) or otherwise with cell lines already expressing Cas9. Browse the full kinome gRNA library at http://www.addgene.org/pooled-library/broadgpp-human-kinome/ or visit http://www.broadinstitute.org/rnai/public/ for detailed protocols and information.
How to cite: SLK gRNA (BRDN0001145408) was a gift from John Doench & David Root (Addgene plasmid # 77070 ; http://n2t.net/addgene:77070 ; RRID:Addgene_77070)
