>Addgene plasmid #77070 | SLK gRNA (BRDN0001145408) | depositor partial sequence | sequence record 144530 | Target Sequence
GAGTATCAGCTAAAAACACG
