>Addgene plasmid #77070 | SLK gRNA (BRDN0001145408) | addgene partial sequence | sequence record 187057 | hU6-F
AGAAAGTAATAATTTCTTGGGTAGTTTGCAGTTTTAAAATTATGTTTTAAAATGGACTATCATATGCTTA
CCGTAACTTGAAAGTATTTCGATTTCTTGGCTTTATATATCTTGTGGAAAGGACGAAACACCGGAGTATC
AGCTAAAAACACGGTTTTAGAGCTAGAAATAGCAAGTTAAAATAAGGCTAGTCCGTTATCAACTTGAAAA
AGTGGCACCGAGTCGGTGCTTTTTTAAGCTTGGCGTAACTAGATCTTGAGACAAATGGCAGTATTCATCC
ACAATTTTAAAAGAAAAGGGGGGATTGGGGGGTACAGTGCAGGGGAAAGAATAGTAGACATAATAGCAAC
AGACATACAAACTAAAGAATTACAAAAACAAATTACAAAAATTCAAAATTTTCGGGTTTATTACAGGGAC
AGCAGAGATCCACTTTGGCGCCGGCTCGAGGGGGCCCGGGTGCAAAGATGGATAAAGTTTTAAACAGAGA
GGAATCTTTGCAGCTAATGGACCTTCTAGGTCTTGAAAGGAGTGGGAATTGGCTCCGGTGCCCGTCAGTG
GGCAGAGCGC
